Addgene plasmid #213816: pAAV_BiSSTe10_C1V1_eYFP
Purpose: AAV construct expressing eYFP-tagged chimeric opsin variant C1V1 driven by SST interneuron-targeting enhancer. Alias: pAAV_S9E10_C1V1_eYFP
Depositing lab: Gordon Fishell. Depositing organization: Broad Institute. Publication: An enhancer-AAV toolbox to target and manipulate distinct interneuron subtypes. Furlanis E, Dai M, Leyva Garcia B, Tran T, Vergara J, Pereira A, Gorissen BL, Wills S, Vlachos A, Hairston A, Dwivedi D, Du S, McMahon J, Huang S, Morabito A, Vazquez A, Kim S, Lee AT, Chang EF, Razzaq T, Qazi A, Vargish G, Yuan X, Caccavano A, Hunt S, Chittajallu R, McLean N, Hewitt L, Paranzino E, Rice H, Cummins AC, Plotnikova A, Mohanty A, Tangen AC, Shin JH, Azadi R, Eldridge MAG, Alvarez VA, Averbeck BB, Alyahyay M, Vallejo TR, Soheib M, Vattino LG, MacGregor CP, Chatain CP, Banks E, Olah VJ, Naskar S, Hill S, Liebergall S, Badiani R, Hyde L, Hanley E, Xu Q, Allaway KC, Goldberg EM, Rowan MJM, Nowakowski TJ, Lee S, Favuzzi E, Kaeser PS, Sjulson L, Batista-Brito R, Takesian AE, Ibrahim LA, Iqbal A, Pelkey KA, McBain CJ, Dimidschstein J, Fishell G, Wang Y. Neuron. 2025 May 21;113(10):1525-1547.e15. doi: 10.1016/j.neuron.2025.05.002. PubMed 40403705.
Backbone
  Vector backbone: pAAV-S5E2-dTom-nlsdTom
  Total vector size (bp): 6748
  Vector type: AAV
Growth in bacteria
  Bacterial resistance: Ampicillin, 100 μg/mL
  Growth temperature: 37°C
  Growth strain: NEB Stable
  Copy number: High Copy
Gene/Insert
  Gene/Insert name: C1V1-eYFP
  Species: Synthetic
Terms and licenses: Academic/Nonprofit Terms; Industry Terms: Not Available to Industry
Depositor comments: Please visit https://doi.org/10.1101/2024.07.17.603924 for bioRxiv preprint.
How to cite: pAAV_BiSSTe10_C1V1_eYFP was a gift from Gordon Fishell (Addgene plasmid # 213816 ; http://n2t.net/addgene:213816 ; RRID:Addgene_213816)
