[The description below was written by a language model from this plasmid's Addgene catalogue record and pLannotate feature annotations shown in this document.]
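Description:
pAAV_BiSSTe10_C1V1_eYFP (alias pAAV_S9E10_C1V1_eYFP) is a 6.7 kb AAV transfer plasmid derived from the pAAV-S5E2-dTom-nlsdTom backbone. It is designed to deliver an optogenetic actuator to somatostatin (SST) interneurons. In bacteria it is maintained through a high-copy ColE1/pUC-type origin and selected with ampicillin via the bla gene and its promoter. An f1 phage origin is also present. The expression cassette is flanked by AAV2 inverted terminal repeats, which allow it to be replicated and packaged into recombinant AAV particles. The annotation detects a complete ITR on the right side, while the left ITR appears only as short fragments, which is common for sequence reads through these structured repeats.

According to the record, expression is driven by the BiSSTe10 enhancer, a regulatory element chosen to restrict expression to SST interneurons. The automated feature table does not annotate this enhancer or any associated minimal promoter, nor the opsin coding region itself, so these presumably lie in the unannotated stretches on either side of the chimeric β-globin/immunoglobulin intron, which promotes efficient transcript processing. The payload is C1V1, a synthetic chimeric channelrhodopsin, fused to eYFP for visualising expressing cells. A short KCNJ2 (Kir2.1) fragment immediately upstream of eYFP is consistent with the membrane-trafficking signal often included in opsin fusions, although the record does not say so. Downstream, a WPRE enhances transcript stability and expression, and an SV40 polyadenylation signal terminates the message.

The construct belongs to an enhancer-AAV toolbox for targeting distinct interneuron subtypes. It is suited to light-driven activation of SST interneurons without relying on transgenic recombinase driver lines.
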