Features (pLannotate 1.2.2; 17 found; start..end, strand, type, name):
     12..39      +  repeat_region  AAV2 ITR (fragment): inverted terminal repeat of adeno-associated virus serotype 2 inverted
     68..95      +  repeat_region  AAV2 ITR (fragment): inverted terminal repeat of adeno-associated virus serotype 2 inverted
   1071..1203    +  intron         chimeric intron: chimera between introns from human β-globin and immunoglobulin heavy chain genes
   2272..2331    +  CDS            KCNJ2 (fragment): KCNJ2_HUMAN - Also known as IRK1. Experimental evidence at protein level: Swiss-Prot protein existence level 1. Probably participates in establishing action potential waveform and excitability of neuronal and muscle tissues. Inward rectifier potassium channels are characterized by a greater tendency to allow potassium to flow into the cell rather than out of it. Their voltage dependence is regulated by the concentration of extracellular potassium; as external potassium is raised, the voltage range of the channel opening shifts to more positive voltages. The inward rectification is mainly due t
   2330..3048    +  CDS            EYFP (fragment): enhanced YFP mammalian codon-optimized
   3069..3094    +  misc_feature   MCS (fragment): pBluescript multiple cloning site
   3094..3682    +  misc_feature   WPRE: woodchuck hepatitis virus posttranscriptional regulatory element
   3745..3828    +  CDS            large T antigen (fragment): large T antigen from SV40 (simian virus 40)
   3851..3932    +  polyA_signal   SV40 poly(A) signal: SV40 polyadenylation signal
   4011..4151    +  repeat_region  AAV2 ITR: inverted terminal repeat of adeno-associated virus serotype 2 inverted
   4156..4207    -  misc_feature   bom (fragment): basis of mobility region from pBR322
   4226..4681    +  rep_origin     f1 ori (sequence partly withheld): f1 bacteriophage origin of replication; arrow indicates direction of (+) strand synthesis
   4682..4731    -  misc_feature   bom (fragment): basis of mobility region from pBR322
   4833..4868    -  CDS            rop (fragment): Rop protein, which maintains plasmids at low copy number; rop
   4963..5067    +  promoter       AmpR promoter: bla
   5068..5928    +  CDS            AmpR: β-lactamase; bla; confers resistance to ampicillin, carbenicillin, and related antibiotics
   6099..6687    +  rep_origin     ori: high-copy-number ColE1/pMB1/pBR322/pUC origin of replication
>Addgene plasmid #213816 | pAAV_BiSSTe10_C1V1_eYFP | addgene full sequence | sequence record 421854 | Addgene NGS Result
CCTGCAGGCAGCTGCGCGCTCGCTCGCTCACTGAGGCCGCCCGGGCGTCGGGCGACCTTTGGTCGCCCGG
CCTCAGTGAGCGAGCGAGCGCGCAGAGAGGGAGTGGCCAACTCCATCACTAGGGGTTCCTGCGGCCGCAC
GCGTATCGATCTAGGTTCCTGTCTGCAAGCATAGCAGGGTATCATTAATAGTGTCAGGAGTTGGCTCTCT
CCCATAGGATGGGTCTCAAGTTGGGGCAATCATTGGTTGGCTGATCCCTTGGTCTCTGTCCCATCTTTAT
TCCTGCACATCTTGTAGGCAGGACAAATTTTGGTTTGTTCCAAAGTGATTTTTAAAGCATTACCATTTTG
TGTTTTGTTGGTTTAAAACACTTTAGCTATTCTGGTGGGTGCGTGATCCTGCCTCACTACGGTCTCAGTC
TCCATCTCGATGGTGACTAAGGATGCCTCCTATGCACTTATTTACCATCTGAATGGTTCCTTTATAGAAT
GCATGACTATTCAATTTTTTTGCTCATTGGACAGCATTTTAATGTGTGAAAGGATTATACATCCTTCAAG
ATATGGAAGAAAAAGCACAAAGCCCTAAATTCTGTGAATTCAGATGTGTAAAAAAAGACAAGGAAGTGCA
AACTATATCAGCTTGGTGTCTCATTCTGGGTGGCTGTCAGAGCCCTGTGAGCTGACTTAAGAATTGGGTC
CCTGCAATGGGTGCTGGCACTTGCAAGGGGATCATGAGCTCAAGGCCATACTGAGCTGCATAATGAGACC
TTGTCTCAGTAACTAGACTGGGGTTGGAGGTCAGTACTAAAGGGCTAGCCTAGCCTAAATTCCCGAGTTC
CACCCCCAGCACTATAAAAGGAAAAGGAGGAAGAGGTGGAGGGAAATAAAGAAAAGGAAAGCCAGTGTAT
CGATGTTTAAACTTCCTGCAGCCCGGGCTGGGCATAAAAGTCAGGGCAGAGCCATCTATTGCTTACATTT
GCTTCTAGCCTGCAAGTCGAGGAGCGCAGCCTTCCAGAAGCAGAGCGCGGCGCCTTAAGCTGCAGAAGTT
GGTCGTGAGGCACTGGGCACGTAAGTATCAAGGTTACAAGACAGGTTTAAGGAGACCAATAGAAACTGGG
CTTGTCGAGACAGAGAAGACTCTTGCGTTTCTGATAGGCACCTATTGGTCTTACTGACATCCACTTTGCC
TTTCTCTCCACAGCGAGCTCGCTAGCGCGATCGCGCCACCATGTCGCGGAGGCCATGGCTTCTTGCCCTA
GCGCTGGCAGTGGCGCTGGCGGCCGGCAGCGCAGGAGCCTCGACTGGCAGTGACGCGACGGTGCCGGTCG
CGACTCAGGATGGCCCCGACTACGTTTTCCACCGTGCCCACGAGCGCATGCTCTTCCAAACCTCATACAC
TCTTGAGAACAATGGTTCTGTTATTTGCATCCCGAACAACGGCCAGTGCTTCTGCTTGGCTTGGCTTAAA
TCCAACGGAACAAATGCCGAGAAGTTGGCTGCCAACATTCTGCAGTGGATTACTTTTGCGCTTTCAGCGC
TCTGCCTGATGTTCTACGGCTACCAGACCTGGAAGTCTACTTGCGGCTGGGAGACCATTTACGTGGCCAC
GATCGAGATGATCAAGTTCATCATCGAGTATTTCCATGAGTTTGACGAACCTGCGGTGATCTACTCATCC
AACGGCAACAAGACCGTGTGGCTTCGTTACGCGACCTGGCTGCTCACCTGCCCGGTCCTTCTGATCCATC
TGAGCAACCTCACAGGCCTGAAGGACGATTATAGCAAAAGGACTATGGGCCTGTTGGTTTCTGATGTGGG
ATGCATCGTGTGGGGCGCAACCAGCGCCATGTGTACGGGGTGGACGAAGATCCTGTTCTTCCTCATCTCA
TTGAGCTATGGTATGTATACCTATTTTCATGCTGCTAAAGTTTATATCGAAGCATTCCACACAGTTCCAA
AAGGGATTTGTCGAGAACTGGTCCGAGTGATGGCCTGGACATTCTTTGTGGCTTGGGGAATGTTTCCAGT
CCTGTTTCTGCTGGGCACGGAAGGATTCGGTCATATCAGCCCTTATGGATCTGCCATTGGGCACTCCATC
CTCGACCTGATTGCAAAGAACATGTGGGGTGTGCTGGGGAATTACCTGCGCGTCAAAATCCACGAGCACA
TCCTGTTGTATGGCGACATCAGAAAGAAGCAGAAAATTACGATCGCCGGCCAAGAGATGGAGGTTGAGAC
ACTGGTGGCTGAAGAGGAGGACGCGGCCGCCAAGAGCAGGATCACCAGCGAGGGCGAGTACATCCCCCTG
GACCAGATCGACATCAACGTGGTGAGCAAGGGCGAGGAGCTGTTCACCGGGGTGGTGCCCATCCTGGTCG
AGCTGGACGGCGACGTAAACGGCCACAAGTTCAGCGTGTCCGGCGAGGGCGAGGGCGATGCCACCTACGG
CAAGCTGACCCTGAAGTTCATCTGCACCACCGGCAAGCTGCCCGTGCCCTGGCCCACCCTCGTGACCACC
TTCGGCTACGGCCTGCAGTGCTTCGCCCGCTACCCCGACCACATGAAGCAGCACGACTTCTTCAAGTCCG
CCATGCCCGAAGGCTACGTCCAGGAGCGCACCATCTTCTTCAAGGACGACGGCAACTACAAGACCCGCGC
CGAGGTGAAGTTCGAGGGCGACACCCTGGTGAACCGCATCGAGCTGAAGGGCATCGACTTCAAGGAGGAC
GGCAACATCCTGGGGCACAAGCTGGAGTACAACTACAACAGCCACAACGTCTATATCATGGCCGACAAGC
AGAAGAACGGCATCAAGGTGAACTTCAAGATCCGCCACAACATCGAGGACGGCAGCGTGCAGCTCGCCGA
CCACTACCAGCAGAACACCCCCATCGGCGACGGCCCCGTGCTGCTGCCCGACAACCACTACCTGAGCTAC
CAGTCCGCCCTGAGCAAAGACCCCAACGAGAAGCGCGATCACATGGTCCTGCTGGAGTTCGTGACCGCCG
CCGGGATCACTCTCGGCATGGACGAGCTGTACAAGTAAGGCGCGCCCCACCCCTGCAGGGAATTCGATAT
CAAGCTTATCGATAATCAACCTCTGGATTACAAAATTTGTGAAAGATTGACTGGTATTCTTAACTATGTT
GCTCCTTTTACGCTATGTGGATACGCTGCTTTAATGCCTTTGTATCATGCTATTGCTTCCCGTATGGCTT
TCATTTTCTCCTCCTTGTATAAATCCTGGTTGCTGTCTCTTTATGAGGAGTTGTGGCCCGTTGTCAGGCA
ACGTGGCGTGGTGTGCACTGTGTTTGCTGACGCAACCCCCACTGGTTGGGGCATTGCCACCACCTGTCAG
CTCCTTTCCGGGACTTTCGCTTTCCCCCTCCCTATTGCCACGGCGGAACTCATCGCCGCCTGCCTTGCCC
GCTGCTGGACAGGGGCTCGGCTGTTGGGCACTGACAATTCCGTGGTGTTGTCGGGGAAATCATCGTCCTT
TCCTTGGCTGCTCGCCTATGTTGCCACCTGGATTCTGCGCGGGACGTCCTTCTGCTACGTCCCTTCGGCC
CTCAATCCAGCGGACCTTCCTTCCCGCGGCCTGCTGCCGGCTCTGCGGCCTCTTCCGCGTCTTCGCCTTC
GCCCTCAGACGAGTCGGATCTCCCTTTGGGCCGCCTCCCCGCATCGATACCGAGCGCTGCTCGAGAGATC
TGTGATAGCGGCCATCAAGCTGGCCGCGACTCTAGATCATAATCAGCCATACCACATTTGTAGAGGTTTT
ACTTGCTTTAAAAAACCTCCCACACCTCCCCCTGAACCTGAAACATAAAATGAATGCAATTGTTGTTGTT
AACTTGTTTATTGCAGCTTATAATGGTTACAAATAAAGCAATAGCATCACAAATTTCACAAATAAAGCAT
TTTTTTCACTGCATTCTAGTTGTGGTTTGTCCAAACTCATCAATGTATCAGCTTATCGATACCGCATGCA
CGTGCGGACCGAGCGGCCGCAGGAACCCCTAGTGATGGAGTTGGCCACTCCCTCTCTGCGCGCTCGCTCG
CTCACTGAGGCCGGGCGACCAAAGGTCGCCCGACGCCCGGGCTTTGCCCGGGCGGCCTCAGTGAGCGAGC
GAGCGCGCAGCTGCCTGCAGGGGCGCCTGATGCGGTATTTTCTCCTTACGCATCTGTGCGGTATTTCACA
CCGCATA
[95 nt withheld, positions 4208-4302]
T
[46 nt withheld, positions 4304-4349]
C
[141 nt withheld, positions 4351-4491]
CCTTTGACGTTGGAGTCCACGTTCTTT
[37 nt withheld, positions 4519-4555]
ACTCTATCTCGGGCTATTCTTTTGATTTATAAGGGATTTTGCCGATTTCGGTCTATTGGTTAAAAAATGA
GCTGATTTAACAAAAATTTAACGCGAATTTTAACAAAATATTAACGTTTACAATTTTATGGTGCACTCTC
AGTACAATCTGCTCTGATGCCGCATAGTTAAGCCAGCCCCGACACCCGCCAACACCCGCTGACGCGCCCT
GACGGGCTTGTCTGCTCCCGGCATCCGCTTACAGACAAGCTGTGACCGTCTCCGGGAGCTGCATGTGTCA
GAGGTTTTCACCGTCATCACCGAAACGCGCGAGACGAAAGGGCCTCGTGATACGCCTATTTTTATAGGTT
AATGTCATGATAATAATGGTTTCTTAGACGTCAGGTGGCACTTTTCGGGGAAATGTGCGCGGAACCCCTA
TTTGTTTATTTTTCTAAATACATTCAAATATGTATCCGCTCATGAGACAATAACCCTGATAAATGCTTCA
ATAATATTGAAAAAGGAAGAGTATGAGTATTCAACATTTCCGTGTCGCCCTTATTCCCTTTTTTGCGGCA
TTTTGCCTTCCTGTTTTTGCTCACCCAGAAACGCTGGTGAAAGTAAAAGATGCTGAAGATCAGTTGGGTG
CACGAGTGGGTTACATCGAACTGGATCTCAACAGCGGTAAGATCCTTGAGAGTTTTCGCCCCGAAGAACG
TTTTCCAATGATGAGCACTTTTAAAGTTCTGCTATGTGGCGCGGTATTATCCCGTATTGACGCCGGGCAA
GAGCAACTCGGTCGCCGCATACACTATTCTCAGAATGACTTGGTTGAGTACTCACCAGTCACAGAAAAGC
ATCTTACGGATGGCATGACAGTAAGAGAATTATGCAGTGCTGCCATAACCATGAGTGATAACACTGCGGC
CAACTTACTTCTGACAACGATCGGAGGACCGAAGGAGCTAACCGCTTTTTTGCACAACATGGGGGATCAT
GTAACTCGCCTTGATCGTTGGGAACCGGAGCTGAATGAAGCCATACCAAACGACGAGCGTGACACCACGA
TGCCTGTAGCAATGGCAACAACGTTGCGCAAACTATTAACTGGCGAACTACTTACTCTAGCTTCCCGGCA
ACAATTAATAGACTGGATGGAGGCGGATAAAGTTGCAGGACCACTTCTGCGCTCGGCCCTTCCGGCTGGC
TGGTTTATTGCTGATAAATCTGGAGCCGGTGAGCGTGGGTCTCGCGGTATCATTGCAGCACTGGGGCCAG
ATGGTAAGCCCTCCCGTATCGTAGTTATCTACACGACGGGGAGTCAGGCAACTATGGATGAACGAAATAG
ACAGATCGCTGAGATAGGTGCCTCACTGATTAAGCATTGGTAACTGTCAGACCAAGTTTACTCATATATA
CTTTAGATTGATTTAAAACTTCATTTTTAATTTAAAAGGATCTAGGTGAAGATCCTTTTTGATAATCTCA
TGACCAAAATCCCTTAACGTGAGTTTTCGTTCCACTGAGCGTCAGACCCCGTAGAAAAGATCAAAGGATC
TTCTTGAGATCCTTTTTTTCTGCGCGTAATCTGCTGCTTGCAAACAAAAAAACCACCGCTACCAGCGGTG
GTTTGTTTGCCGGATCAAGAGCTACCAACTCTTTTTCCGAAGGTAACTGGCTTCAGCAGAGCGCAGATAC
CAAATACTGTTCTTCTAGTGTAGCCGTAGTTAGGCCACCACTTCAAGAACTCTGTAGCACCGCCTACATA
CCTCGCTCTGCTAATCCTGTTACCAGTGGCTGCTGCCAGTGGCGATAAGTCGTGTCTTACCGGGTTGGAC
TCAAGACGATAGTTACCGGATAAGGCGCAGCGGTCGGGCTGAACGGGGGGTTCGTGCACACAGCCCAGCT
TGGAGCGAACGACCTACACCGAACTGAGATACCTACAGCGTGAGCTATGAGAAAGCGCCACGCTTCCCGA
AGGGAGAAAGGCGGACAGGTATCCGGTAAGCGGCAGGGTCGGAACAGGAGAGCGCACGAGGGAGCTTCCA
GGGGGAAACGCCTGGTATCTTTATAGTCCTGTCGGGTTTCGCCACCTCTGACTTGAGCGTCGATTTTTGT
GATGCTCGTCAGGGGGGCGGAGCCTATGGAAAAACGCCAGCAACGCGGCCTTTTTACGGTTCCTGGCCTT
TTGCTGGCCTTTTGCTCACATGT
